Addgene plasmid #108314: p006-GFP-weak
Purpose: GFP from jellyfish Aquorea sp. under weak synthetic constitutive promoter pFAB4282; kanamycin resistant.
Depositing lab: Jaroslaw Bryk. Depositing organization: University of Huddersfield. Publication: UNIGEMS: plasmids and parts to facilitate teaching on assembly, gene expression control and logic in E. coli. Siddall A, Williams AA, Sanders J, Denton JA, Madden D, Schollar J, Bryk J. bioRxiv 2021.06.20.449138 10.1101/2021.06.20.449138.
Backbone
  Vector backbone: pJ401
  Backbone manufacturer: DNA2.0
  Backbone size w/o insert (bp): 3976
  Total vector size (bp): 4503
  Vector type: Bacterial Expression
Growth in bacteria
  Bacterial resistance: Kanamycin, 50 μg/mL
  Growth temperature: 37°C
  Growth strain: DH5alpha
  Copy number: High Copy
Gene/Insert
  Gene/Insert name: Green fluorescent protein (alt name: GFP)
  Species: Aquorea victoria
  Insert size (bp): 717
  Promoter: pFAB4282
  Cloning method: Ligation Independent Cloning
  Sequencing primers: 5′ CTCGAAAATAATAAAGGGAAAATCAG; 3′ CTCAGAAGTGAAACGCCGTA
Resource information
  A portion of this plasmid was derived from a plasmid made by: DNA2.0, GFP comes from another plasmid pET EDNA GFP, pFAB promoter comes from the BIOFAB collection
Terms and licenses: Academic/Nonprofit Terms; Industry Terms: Not Available to Industry
Depositor comments: Please visit https://www.biorxiv.org/content/10.1101/2021.06.20.449138v1 for bioRxiv preprint.
How to cite: p006-GFP-weak was a gift from Jaroslaw Bryk (Addgene plasmid # 108314 ; http://n2t.net/addgene:108314 ; RRID:Addgene_108314)
