[The description below was written by a language model from this plasmid's Addgene catalogue record and pLannotate feature annotations shown in this document.]
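Description:
p006-GFP-weak is a bacterial expression plasmid built on the commercial pJ401 backbone and designed to produce green fluorescent protein at a low, constitutive level in E. coli. It replicates from a high-copy ColE1/pUC-type origin and is selected with kanamycin through a full-length aph(3')-Ia (KanR) gene that the annotation places downstream of a bla-type (AmpR) promoter fragment. The backbone also carries a complete lacI repressor gene with its own promoter. This is a holdover from the inducible pJ401 design and is not stated to regulate the reporter here.

The payload is the roughly 717 bp GFP coding sequence from the jellyfish Aequorea victoria, taken from another GFP plasmid and inserted by ligation-independent cloning. According to the catalogue entry, transcription is driven by pFAB4282, a weak synthetic constitutive promoter from the BIOFAB collection. The automated annotation does not recognise this promoter by name, but it flags a short trc-like promoter fragment just upstream of GFP, which probably reflects sequence similarity within the synthetic promoter region rather than a functional trc promoter. Fragments of the rrnB T1 and T2 terminators and a 5S rRNA segment flank the cassette and insulate it from read-through transcription. The small lacZα and extra KanR hits are only short fragments. The sequenced record is 4,492 nt, slightly shorter than the 4,503 bp listed in the catalogue.

The plasmid belongs to a teaching-oriented set of parts for demonstrating DNA assembly, gene expression control and logic in E. coli. Its name and promoter choice suggest it serves as the low-expression GFP member of that set, for comparing promoter strength by fluorescence.
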