Features (pLannotate 1.2.2; 12 found; start..end, strand, type, name):
     86..674     +  rep_origin     ori: high-copy-number ColE1/pMB1/pBR322/pUC origin of replication
    899..916     +  terminator     rrnB T2 terminator (fragment): transcription terminator T2 from the E. coli rrnB gene
    941..960     -  CDS            lacZα (fragment): LacZα fragment of β-galactosidase; lacZ fragment
   1314..1336    +  promoter       trc promoter (fragment): strong E. coli promoter; hybrid between the trp and lac UV5 promoters
   1428..2143    +  CDS            GFP (fragment): Aequoria victoria green fluorescent protein
   2177..2217    -  terminator     rrnB T1 terminator (fragment): transcription terminator T1 from the E. coli rrnB gene
   2219..2334    -  ncRNA          5S rRNA: Accession: RF00001 - 5S ribosomal RNA
   2365..2389    +  CDS            KanR (fragment): aminoglycoside phosphotransferase; aph(3')-Ia; confers resistance to kanamycin in bacteria or G418 (Geneticin®) in eukaryotes
   2419..2515    +  promoter       AmpR promoter (fragment): bla
   2518..3327    +  CDS            KanR: aminoglycoside phosphotransferase; aph(3')-Ia; confers resistance to kanamycin in bacteria or G418 (Geneticin®) in eukaryotes
   3336..3409    +  promoter       lacI promoter (fragment): lacI
   3410..4489    +  CDS            lacI: LACI_ECOLI - Experimental evidence at protein level: Swiss-Prot protein existence level 1. Repressor of the lactose operon. Binds allolactose as an inducer. From Escherichia coli (strain K12).
>Addgene plasmid #108314 | p006-GFP-weak | addgene full sequence | sequence record 220975 | Addgene NGS Result
CTCATGACCAAAATCCCTTAACGTGAGTTACGCGCGCGTCGTTCCACTGAGCGTCAGACCCCGTAGAAAA
GATCAAAGGATCTTCTTGAGATCCTTTTTTTCTGCGCGTAATCTGCTGCTTGCAAACAAAAAAACCACCG
CTACCAGCGGTGGTTTGTTTGCCGGATCAAGAGCTACCAACTCTTTTTCCGAAGGTAACTGGCTTCAGCA
GAGCGCAGATACCAAATACTGTTCTTCTAGTGTAGCCGTAGTTAGCCCACCACTTCAAGAACTCTGTAGC
ACCGCCTACATACCTCGCTCTGCTAATCCTGTTACCAGTGGCTGCTGCCAGTGGCGATAAGTCGTGTCTT
ACCGGGTTGGACTCAAGACGATAGTTACCGGATAAGGCGCAGCGGTCGGGCTGAACGGGGGGTTCGTGCA
CACAGCCCAGCTTGGAGCGAACGACCTACACCGAACTGAGATACCTACAGCGTGAGCTATGAGAAAGCGC
CACGCTTCCCGAAGGGAGAAAGGCGGACAGGTATCCGGTAAGCGGCAGGGTCGGAACAGGAGAGCGCACG
AGGGAGCTTCCAGGGGGAAACGCCTGGTATCTTTATAGTCCTGTCGGGTTTCGCCACCTCTGACTTGAGC
GTCGATTTTTGTGATGCTCGTCAGGGGGGCGGAGCCTATGGAAAAACGCCAGCAACGCGGCCTTTTTACG
GTTCCTGGCCTTTTGCTGGCCTTTTGCTCACATGTTCTTTCCTGCGTTATCCCCTGATTCTGTGGATAAC
CGTATTACCGCCTTTGAGTGAGCTGATACCGCTCGCCGCAGCCGAACGACCGAGCGCAGCGAGTCAGTGA
GCGAGGAAGCGGAAGGCGAGAGTAGGGAACTGCCAGGCATCAAACTAAGCAGAAGGCCCCTGACGGATGG
CCTTTTTGCGTTTCTACAAACTCTTTCTGTGTTGTAAAACGACGGCCAGTCTTAAGCTCGGGCCCCCTGG
GCGGTTCTGATAACGAGTAATCGTTAATCCGCAAATAACGTAAAAACCCGCTTCGGCGGGTTTTTTTATG
GGGGGAGTTTAGGGAAAGAGCATTTGTCAGAATATTTAAGGGCGCCTGTCACTTTGCTTGATATATGAGA
ATTATTTAACCTTATAAATGAGAAAAAAGCAACGCACTTTAAATAAGATACGTTGCTTTTTCGATTGATG
AACACCTATAATTAAACTATTCATCTATTATTTATGATTTTTTGTATATACAATATTTCTAGTTTGTTAA
AGAGAATTAAGAAAATAAATCTCGAAAATAATAAAGGGAAAATCAGTTTCAATTTAATCATCCGGCTCGT
ATAATGTGTGGAGGGCCCAAGTTCACTTAAAAAGGAGATCAACAATGAAAGCAATTTTCGTACTGAAACA
TCTTAATCATGCGACGGAGCGTTTCTAATGAGTAAAGGAGAAGAACTTTTCACTAGAGTTGTCCCAATTC
TTGTTGAATTAGACGGTGATGTTAATGGGCACAAATTTTCTGTCAGTGGAGAGGGAGAAGGTGATGCAAC
ATACGGAAAACTTACCCTTAAATTTATTTGCACTACTGGAAAACTACCAGTTCCGTGGCCAACACTTGTC
ACTACTCTCTCTTATGGTGTTCAATGCTTTTCGAGATACCCAGATCACATGAAACGGCATGACTTTTTCA
AGAGTGCCATGCCCGAGGGTTATGTACAGGAAAGAACTATATTTTTCAAAGATGACGGGAACTACAAGAC
ACGTGCTGAAGTCAAGTTTGAAGGTGATACCCTTGTTAATAGAATCGAGTTAAAAGGTGTTGATTTTAAA
GAAGATGGAAACATTCTTGGACACAAATTGGAATACAACTATAACTCACACAATGTATACATCATGGCAG
ACAAACAAAAGAATGGAATCAAAGCTAACTTCAAAGTTAGACACAACATTGAAGATGGAAGCGTTCAACT
GGCAGACCATTATCAACAAAATACTCCAATTGGCGATGGCCCTGTCCTTTTACCAGACAACCATTACCTG
TCCACACAATCTGCCCTTTCGAAAGATCCCAACGAAAAGAGAGACCACATGGTCCTTCTTGAGTTTGTAA
CAGCTGCTGGGATTACACATGGCATGGATGAACTATACAAATAACCCCAAGGGCGACACCCCCTAATTAG
CCCGGGCGAAAGGCCCAGTCTTTCGACTGAGCCTTTCGTTTTATTTGATGCCTGGCAGTTCCCTACTCTC
GCATGGGGAGTCCCCACACTACCATCGGCGCTACGGCGTTTCACTTCTGAGTTCGGCATGGGGTCAGGTG
GGACCACCGCGCTACTGCCGCCAGGCAAACAAGGGGTGTTATGAGCCATATTCAGGTATAAATGGGCTCG
CGATAATGTTCAGAATTGGTTAATTGGTTGTAACACTGACCCCTATTTGTTTATTTTTCTAAATACATTC
AAATATGTATCCGCTCATGAGACAATAACCCTGATAAATGCTTCAATAATATTGAAAAAGGAAGAATATG
AGCCATATTCAACGGGAAACGTCGAGGCCGCGATTAAATTCCAACATGGATGCTGATTTATATGGGTATA
AATGGGCTCGCGATAATGTCGGGCAATCAGGTGCGACAATCTATCGCTTGTATGGGAAGCCCGATGCGCC
AGAGTTGTTTCTGAAACATGGCAAAGGTAGCGTTGCCAATGATGTTACAGATGAGATGGTCAGACTAAAC
TGGCTGACGGAATTTATGCCACTTCCGACCATCAAGCATTTTATCCGTACTCCTGATGATGCATGGTTAC
TCACCACTGCGATCCCCGGAAAAACAGCGTTCCAGGTATTAGAAGAATATCCTGATTCAGGTGAAAATAT
TGTTGATGCGCTGGCAGTGTTCCTGCGCCGGTTGCACTCGATTCCTGTTTGTAATTGTCCTTTTAACAGC
GATCGCGTATTTCGCCTCGCTCAGGCGCAATCACGAATGAATAACGGTTTGGTTGATGCGAGTGATTTTG
ATGACGAGCGTAATGGCTGGCCTGTTGAACAAGTCTGGAAAGAAATGCATAAACTTTTGCCATTCTCACC
GGATTCAGTCGTCACTCATGGTGATTTCTCACTTGATAACCTTATTTTTGACGAGGGGAAATTAATAGGT
TGTATTGATGTTGGACGAGTCGGAATCGCAGACCGATACCAGGATCTTGCCATCCTATGGAACTGCCTCG
GTGAGTTTTCTCCTTCATTACAGAAACGGCTTTTTCAAAAATATGGTATTGATAATCCTGATATGAATAA
ATTGCAATTTCATTTGATGCTCGATGAGTTTTTCTAAGCGGCGCGCCATCGAATGGCGCAAAACCTTTCG
CGGTATGGCATGATAGCGCCCGGAAGAGAGTCAATTCAGGGTGGTGAATATGAAACCAGTAACGTTATAC
GATGTCGCAGAGTATGCCGGTGTCTCTTATCAGACCGTTTCCCGCGTGGTGAACCAGGCCAGCCACGTTT
CTGCGAAAACGCGGGAAAAAGTGGAAGCGGCGATGGCGGAGCTGAATTACATTCCCAACCGCGTGGCACA
ACAACTGGCGGGCAAACAGTCGTTGCTGATTGGCGTTGCCACCTCCAGTCTGGCCCTGCACGCGCCGTCG
CAAATTGTCGCGGCGATTAAATCTCGCGCCGATCAACTGGGTGCCAGCGTGGTGGTGTCGATGGTAGAAC
GAAGCGGCGTCGAAGCCTGTAAAGCGGCGGTGCACAATCTTCTCGCGCAACGCGTCAGTGGGCTGATCAT
TAACTATCCGCTGGATGACCAGGATGCCATTGCTGTGGAAGCTGCCTGCACTAATGTTCCGGCGTTATTT
CTTGATGTCTCTGACCAGACACCCATCAACAGTATTATTTTCTCCCATGAGGACGGTACGCGACTGGGCG
TGGAGCATCTGGTCGCATTGGGTCACCAGCAAATCGCGCTGTTAGCGGGCCCATTAAGTTCTGTCTCGGC
GCGTCTGCGTCTGGCTGGCTGGCATAAATATCTCACTCGCAATCAAATTCAGCCGATAGCGGAACGGGAA
GGCGACTGGAGTGCCATGTCCGGTTTTCAACAAACCATGCAAATGCTGAATGAGGGCATCGTTCCCACTG
CGATGCTGGTTGCCAACGATCAGATGGCGCTGGGCGCAATGCGCGCCATTACCGAGTCCGGGCTGCGCGT
TGGTGCGGATATCTCGGTAGTGGGATACGACGATACCGAAGATAGCTCATGTTATATCCCGCCGTTAACC
ACCATCAAACAGGATTTTCGCCTGCTGGGGCAAACCAGCGTGGACCGCTTGCTGCAACTCTCTCAGGGCC
AGGCGGTGAAGGGCAATCAGCTGTTGCCAGTCTCACTGGTGAAAAGAAAAACCACCCTGGCGCCCAATAC
GCAAACCGCCTCTCCCCGCGCGTTGGCCGATTCATTAATGCAGCTGGCACGACAGGTTTCCCGACTGGAA
AGCGGGCAGTGA
